Addgene plasmid #158339: pLKO_S.V5.HA_NGFR
Purpose: Protein Barcode (Pro-Code) for vector/cell tracking. Contains U6 trRNA cassette for sgRNA cloning. Enables phenotypic CRISPR screens at a single cell resolution (using cytometry).
Depositing lab: Brian Brown. Depositing organization: Icahn School of Medicine at Mount Sinai. Publication: Protein Barcodes Enable High-Dimensional Single-Cell CRISPR Screens. Wroblewska A, Dhainaut M, Ben-Zvi B, Rose SA, Park ES, Amir ED, Bektesevic A, Baccarini A, Merad M, Rahman AH, Brown BD. Cell. 2018 Nov 1;175(4):1141-1155.e16. doi: 10.1016/j.cell.2018.09.022. Epub 2018 Oct 18. PubMed 30343902.
Backbone
  Vector backbone: pLKO
  Backbone size w/o insert (bp): 9000
  Vector type: Lentiviral, CRISPR
Growth in bacteria
  Bacterial resistance: Ampicillin, 100 μg/mL
  Growth temperature: 37°C
  Growth strain: NEB Stable
  Copy number: High Copy
Gene/Insert
  Gene/Insert name: Pro-Code Tagged human dNGFR
  Species: H. sapiens (human)
  Insert size (bp): 1000
  Mutation: Truncation of the signaling domain
  Entrez Gene: NGFR (a.k.a. CD271, Gp80-LNGFR, TNFRSF16, p75(NTR), p75NTR)
  Promoter: EF1a
  Tag / fusion protein: S.V5.HA (N terminal on insert)
  Cloning method: Restriction Enzyme; 5′ cloning site Unknown (unknown if destroyed)
  Sequencing primers: 5′ cctttttgagtttggatcttggttcat
Terms and licenses: Academic/Nonprofit Terms; Industry Terms: Not Available to Industry
How to cite: pLKO_S.V5.HA_NGFR was a gift from Brian Brown (Addgene plasmid # 158339 ; http://n2t.net/addgene:158339 ; RRID:Addgene_158339)
