[The description below was written by a language model from this plasmid's Addgene catalogue record and pLannotate feature annotations shown in this document.]
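Description:
pLKO_S.V5.HA_NGFR is a third-generation-style lentiviral CRISPR vector on the pLKO backbone, about 8.9 kb in the sequenced record. It is propagated in E. coli through a high-copy ColE1/pUC origin with ampicillin selection (AmpR), and the backbone also carries an f1 origin and an SV40 origin. The viral portion is driven by a chimeric RSV promoter fused to a truncated HIV-1 5' LTR. This is followed by the Ψ packaging signal with a partial gag sequence, the Rev response element for Rev-dependent nuclear export of the genomic RNA, and a cPPT/CTS, which aids nuclear import of the reverse-transcribed genome. A WPRE sits downstream of the transgene to boost expression. The annotated truncated 3' LTR, followed by an SV40 polyadenylation signal, is consistent with a self-inactivating design.

Two expression units lie between the LTRs. A human U6 Pol III promoter is placed upstream of the S. pyogenes Cas9 guide RNA scaffold, with a short gap between them that serves as the cloning position for an sgRNA spacer. No guide is recorded in this construct, and no Cas9 is encoded, so the nuclease must be supplied separately. Downstream, the EF-1α promoter drives a human NGFR (CD271) lacking its intracellular signalling domain, fused at its N-terminal end to a combination of S, V5 and HA epitope tags. The epitopes are not annotated individually in the feature table.

This tag combination acts as a protein barcode, or "Pro-Code", displayed on an inert surface scaffold. A cell carrying a given vector, and therefore a given sgRNA, can be identified by antibody staining and cytometry. Used alongside vectors with other epitope combinations, it supports pooled phenotypic CRISPR screens read out at single-cell resolution. No mammalian drug-selection marker is annotated.
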