Features (pLannotate 1.2.2; 29 found; start..end, strand, type, name):
    882..907     +  misc_feature   MCS (fragment): multiple cloning site
    920..1897    +  CDS            NGFR (fragment): TNR16_HUMAN - Also known as TNFRSF16. Experimental evidence at protein level: Swiss-Prot protein existence level 1. Low affinity receptor which can bind to NGF, BDNF, NTF3, and NTF4. Forms a heterodimeric receptor with SORCS2 that binds the precursor forms of NGF, BDNF and NTF3 with high affinity, and has much lower affinity for mature NGF and BDNF (PubMed:24908487). Plays an important role in differentiation and survival of specific neuronal populations during development (By similarity). Can mediate cell survival as well as cell death of neural cells. Plays a role in the inactivation of RHOA
   1928..2516    +  misc_feature   WPRE: woodchuck hepatitis virus posttranscriptional regulatory element
   2521..2658    +  CDS            nef (fragment): NEF_HV1LA - Experimental evidence at protein level: Swiss-Prot protein existence level 1. Extracellular Nef protein targets CD4(+) T-lymphocytes for apoptosis by interacting with CXCR4 surface receptors. From Human immunodeficiency virus type 1 group M subtype B (isolate Lai) (HIV-1).
   2644..2824    +  LTR            5' LTR (truncated): truncated 5' long terminal repeat (LTR) from HIV-1
   2896..3017    +  polyA_signal   SV40 poly(A) signal: SV40 polyadenylation signal
   3057..3192    +  rep_origin     SV40 ori: SV40 origin of replication
   3213..3231    -  promoter       T7 promoter: promoter for bacteriophage T7 RNA polymerase
   3239..3394    +  CDS            lacZα (fragment): LacZα fragment of β-galactosidase; lacZ fragment
   3399..3827    +  rep_origin     f1 ori (sequence partly withheld): f1 bacteriophage origin of replication; arrow indicates direction of (+) strand synthesis
   3880..3984    +  promoter       AmpR promoter: bla
   3985..4845    +  CDS            AmpR: β-lactamase; bla; confers resistance to ampicillin, carbenicillin, and related antibiotics
   5016..5604    +  rep_origin     ori: high-copy-number ColE1/pMB1/pBR322/pUC origin of replication
   5787..5879    +  CDS            lacI (fragment): lac repressor; lacI; The lac repressor binds to the lac operator to inhibit transcription in E. coli. This inhibition can be relieved by adding lactose or isopropyl-β-D-thiogalactopyranoside (IPTG).
   5892..5913    +  protein_bind   CAP binding site: CAP binding activates transcription in the presence of cAMP. E. coli catabolite activator protein
   5928..5958    +  promoter       lac promoter: promoter for the E. coli lac operon
   5966..5982    +  protein_bind   lac operator: The lac repressor binds to the lac operator to inhibit transcription in E. coli. This inhibition can be relieved by adding lactose or isopropyl-β-D-thiogalactopyranoside (IPTG). lac repressor encoded by lacI
   6027..6045    +  promoter       T3 promoter: promoter for bacteriophage T3 RNA polymerase
   6073..6299    +  promoter       RSV promoter: Rous sarcoma virus enhancer/promoter
   6300..6480    +  LTR            5' LTR (truncated): truncated 5' long terminal repeat (LTR) from HIV-1
   6527..6652    +  misc_feature   HIV-1 Ψ: packaging signal of human immunodeficiency virus type 1
   6636..6999    +  CDS            HIV-1 gag (fragment): gag protein from human immunodeficiency virus 1; gag
   7145..7378    +  misc_feature   RRE: The Rev response element (RRE) of HIV-1 allows for Rev-dependent mRNA export from the nucleus to the cytoplasm.
   7755..7855    +  CDS            Rev (fragment): human immunodeficiency virus 1 (HIV-1) Rev protein; rev; enhances nuclear export of unspliced and incompletely spliced viral mRNAs
   7905..8145    +  promoter       U6 promoter: RNA polymerase III promoter for human U6 snRNA
   8172..8247    +  misc_RNA       gRNA scaffold: guide RNA scaffold for the Streptococcus pyogenes CRISPR/Cas9 system
   8295..8412    +  misc_feature   cPPT/CTS: central polypurine tract and central termination sequence of HIV-1
   8479..8545    +  CDS            small t antigen (fragment): SV40 (simian virus 40) small t antigen
   8552..865     +  promoter       EF-1α promoter (across the origin): strong constitutive promoter for human elongation factor EF-1α
>Addgene plasmid #158339 | pLKO_S.V5.HA_NGFR | addgene full sequence | sequence record 330551 | Addgene NGS Result
GCAGTACGTGATTCTTGATCCCGAGCTTCGGGTTGGAAGTGGGTGGGAGAGTTCGAGGCCTTGCGCTTAA
GGAGCCCCTTCGCCTCGTGCTTGAGTTGAGGCCTGGCCTGGGCGCTGGGGCCGCCGCGTGCGAATCTGGT
GGCACCTTCGCGCCTGTCTCGCTGCTTTCGATAAGTCTCTAGCCATTTAAAATTTTTGATGACCTGCTGC
GACGCTTTTTTTCTGGCAAGATAGTCTTGTAAATGCGGGCCAAGATCTGCACACTGGTATTTCGGTTTTT
GGGGCCGCGGGCGGCGACGGGGCCCGTGCGTCCCAGCGCACATGTTCGGCGAGGCGGGGCCTGCGAGCGC
GGCCACCGAGAATCGGACGGGGGTAGTCTCAAGCTGGCCGGCCTGCTCTGGTGCCTGGCCTCGCGCCGCC
GTGTATCGCCCCGCCCTGGGCGGCAAGGCTGGCCCGGTCGGCACCAGTTGCGTGAGCGGAAAGATGGCCG
CTTCCCGGCCCTGCTGCAGGGAGCTCAAAATGGAGGACGCGGCGCTCGGGAGAGCGGGCGGGTGAGTCAC
CCACACAAAGGAAAAGGGCCTTTCCGTCCTCAGCCGTCGCTTCATGTGACTCCACGGAGTACCGGGCGCC
GTCCAGGCACCTCGATTAGTTCTCGAGCTTTTGGAGTACGTCGTCTTTAGGTTGGGGGGAGGGGTTTTAT
GCGATGGAGTTTCCCCACACTGAGTGGGTGGAGACTGAAGTTAGGCCAGCTTGGCACTTGATGTAATTCT
CCTTGGAATTTGCCCTTTTTGAGTTTGGATCTTGGTTCATTCTCAAGCCTCAGACAGTGGTTCAAAGTTT
TTTTCTTCCATTTCAGGTGTCGTGAGGAATTCTGCAGTCGATCGACGGTACCGCGGGCCCGGGATCCACG
GTCGCCACCATGGGGGCAGGTGCCACCGGCCGCGCCATGGACGGGCCGCGCCTGCTGCTGTTGCTGCTTC
TGGGGGTGTCCCTTGGAGGTGCCAAGGAGGCATGCAAGGAGACCGCCGCCGCCAAGTTCGAGAGGCAGCA
CATGGACAGCGGAGGAGGCGGGGGAGGGGGCAAACCAATTCCAAACCCACTGCTGGGACTGGATTCCACA
GGAGGAGGCGGGGGAGGGTACCCATACGATGTGCCAGATTACGCTCCCACAGGCCTGTACACACACAGCG
GTGAGTGCTGCAAAGCCTGCAACCTGGGCGAGGGTGTGGCCCAGCCTTGTGGAGCCAACCAGACCGTGTG
TGAGCCCTGCCTGGACAGCGTGACGTTCTCCGACGTGGTGAGCGCGACCGAGCCGTGCAAGCCGTGCACC
GAGTGCGTGGGGCTCCAGAGCATGTCGGCGCCGTGCGTGGAGGCCGACGACGCCGTGTGCCGCTGCGCCT
ACGGCTACTACCAGGATGAGACGACTGGGCGCTGCGAGGCGTGCCGCGTGTGCGAGGCGGGCTCGGGCCT
CGTGTTCTCCTGCCAGGACAAGCAGAACACCGTGTGCGAGGAGTGCCCCGACGGCACGTATTCCGACGAG
GCCAACCACGTGGACCCGTGCCTGCCCTGCACCGTGTGCGAGGACACCGAGCGCCAGCTCCGCGAGTGCA
CACGCTGGGCCGACGCCGAGTGCGAGGAGATCCCTGGCCGTTGGATTACACGGTCCACACCCCCAGAGGG
CTCGGACAGCACAGCCCCCAGCACCCAGGAGCCTGAGGCACCTCCAGAACAAGACCTCATAGCCAGCACG
GTGGCAGGTGTGGTGACCACAGTGATGGGCAGCTCCCAGCCCGTGGTGACCCGAGGCACCACCGACAACC
TCATCCCTGTCTATTGCTCCATCCTGGCTGCTGTGGTTGTGGGCCTTGTGGCCTACATAGCCTTCAAGAG
GTGGAACAGGGGTATCCTCTAGAGCGGCCGCGTCGACAATCAACCTCTGGATTACAAAATTTGTGAAAGA
TTGACTGGTATTCTTAACTATGTTGCTCCTTTTACGCTATGTGGATACGCTGCTTTAATGCCTTTGTATC
ATGCTATTGCTTCCCGTATGGCTTTCATTTTCTCCTCCTTGTATAAATCCTGGTTGCTGTCTCTTTATGA
GGAGTTGTGGCCCGTTGTCAGGCAACGTGGCGTGGTGTGCACTGTGTTTGCTGACGCAACCCCCACTGGT
TGGGGCATTGCCACCACCTGTCAGCTCCTTTCCGGGACTTTCGCTTTCCCCCTCCCTATTGCCACGGCGG
AACTCATCGCCGCCTGCCTTGCCCGCTGCTGGACAGGGGCTCGGCTGTTGGGCACTGACAATTCCGTGGT
GTTGTCGGGGAAGCTGACGTCCTTTCCATGGCTGCTCGCCTGTGTTGCCACCTGGATTCTGCGCGGGACG
TCCTTCTGCTACGTCCCTTCGGCCCTCAATCCAGCGGACCTTCCTTCCCGCGGCCTGCTGCCGGCTCTGC
GGCCTCTTCCGCATCTTCGCCTTCGCCCTCAGACGAGTCGGATCTCCCTTTGGGCCGCCTCCCCGCCTGG
GTACCTTTAAGACCAATGACTTACAAGGCAGCTGTAGATCTTAGCCACTTTTTAAAAGAAAAGGGGGGAC
TGGAAGGGCTAATTCACTCCCAACGAAGATAAGATCTGCTTTTTGCTTGTACTGGGTCTCTCTGGTTAGA
CCAGATCTGAGCCTGGGAGCTCTCTGGCTAACTAGGGAACCCACTGCTTAAGCCTCAATAAAGCTTGCCT
TGAGTGCTTCAAGTAGTGTGTGCCCGTCTGTTGTGTGACTCTGGTAACTAGAGATCCCTCAGACCCTTTT
AGTCAGTGTGGAAAATCTCTAGCAGTAGTAGTTCATGTCATCTTATTATTCAGTATTTATAACTTGCAAA
GAAATGAATATCAGAGAGTGAGAGGAACTTGTTTATTGCAGCTTATAATGGTTACAAATAAAGCAATAGC
ATCACAAATTTCACAAATAAAGCATTTTTTTCACTGCATTCTAGTTGTGGTTTGTCCAAACTCATCAATG
TATCTTATCATGTCTGGCTCTAGCTATCCCGCCCCTAACTCCGCCCATCCCGCCCCTAACTCCGCCCAGT
TCCGCCCATTCTCCGCCCCATGGCTGACTAATTTTTTTTATTTATGCAGAGGCCGAGGCCGCCTCGGCCT
CTGAGCTATTCCAGAAGTAGTGAGGAGGCTTTTTTGGAGGCCTAGGGACGTACCCAATTCGCCCTATAGT
GAGTCGTATTACGCGCGCTCACTGGCCGTCGTTTTACAACGTCGTGACTGGGAAAACCCTGGCGTTACCC
AACTTAATCGCCTTGCAGCACATCCCCCTTTCGCCAGCTGGCGTAATAGCGAAGAGGCCCGCACCGATCG
CCCTTCCCAACAGTTGCGCAGCCTGAATGGCGAATGGG
[124 nt withheld, positions 3399-3522]
C
[91 nt withheld, positions 3524-3614]
A
[49 nt withheld, positions 3616-3664]
CCTTTGACGTTGGAGTCCACGTTCTTT
[37 nt withheld, positions 3692-3728]
ACCCTATCTCGGTCTATTCTTTTGATTTATAAGGGATTTTGCCGATTTCGGCCTATTGGTTAAAAAATGA
GCTGATTTAACAAAAATTTAACGCGAATTTTAACAAAATATTAACGCTTACAATTTAGGTGGCACTTTTC
GGGGAAATGTGCGCGGAACCCCTATTTGTTTATTTTTCTAAATACATTCAAATATGTATCCGCTCATGAG
ACAATAACCCTGATAAATGCTTCAATAATATTGAAAAAGGAAGAGTATGAGTATTCAACATTTCCGTGTC
GCCCTTATTCCCTTTTTTGCGGCATTTTGCCTTCCTGTTTTTGCTCACCCAGAAACGCTGGTGAAAGTAA
AAGATGCTGAAGATCAGTTGGGTGCACGAGTGGGTTACATCGAACTGGATCTCAACAGCGGTAAGATCCT
TGAGAGTTTTCGCCCCGAAGAACGTTTTCCAATGATGAGCACTTTTAAAGTTCTGCTATGTGGCGCGGTA
TTATCCCGTATTGACGCCGGGCAAGAGCAACTCGGTCGCCGCATACACTATTCTCAGAATGACTTGGTTG
AGTACTCACCAGTCACAGAAAAGCATCTTACGGATGGCATGACAGTAAGAGAATTATGCAGTGCTGCCAT
AACCATGAGTGATAACACTGCGGCCAACTTACTTCTGACAACGATCGGAGGACCGAAGGAGCTAACCGCT
TTTTTGCACAACATGGGGGATCATGTAACTCGCCTTGATCGTTGGGAACCGGAGCTGAATGAAGCCATAC
CAAACGACGAGCGTGACACCACGATGCCTGTAGCAATGGCAACAACGTTGCGCAAACTATTAACTGGCGA
ACTACTTACTCTAGCTTCCCGGCAACAATTAATAGACTGGATGGAGGCGGATAAAGTTGCAGGACCACTT
CTGCGCTCGGCCCTTCCGGCTGGCTGGTTTATTGCTGATAAATCTGGAGCCGGTGAGCGTGGGTCTCGCG
GTATCATTGCAGCACTGGGGCCAGATGGTAAGCCCTCCCGTATCGTAGTTATCTACACGACGGGGAGTCA
GGCAACTATGGATGAACGAAATAGACAGATCGCTGAGATAGGTGCCTCACTGATTAAGCATTGGTAACTG
TCAGACCAAGTTTACTCATATATACTTTAGATTGATTTAAAACTTCATTTTTAATTTAAAAGGATCTAGG
TGAAGATCCTTTTTGATAATCTCATGACCAAAATCCCTTAACGTGAGTTTTCGTTCCACTGAGCGTCAGA
CCCCGTAGAAAAGATCAAAGGATCTTCTTGAGATCCTTTTTTTCTGCGCGTAATCTGCTGCTTGCAAACA
AAAAAACCACCGCTACCAGCGGTGGTTTGTTTGCCGGATCAAGAGCTACCAACTCTTTTTCCGAAGGTAA
CTGGCTTCAGCAGAGCGCAGATACCAAATACTGTTCTTCTAGTGTAGCCGTAGTTAGGCCACCACTTCAA
GAACTCTGTAGCACCGCCTACATACCTCGCTCTGCTAATCCTGTTACCAGTGGCTGCTGCCAGTGGCGAT
AAGTCGTGTCTTACCGGGTTGGACTCAAGACGATAGTTACCGGATAAGGCGCAGCGGTCGGGCTGAACGG
GGGGTTCGTGCACACAGCCCAGCTTGGAGCGAACGACCTACACCGAACTGAGATACCTACAGCGTGAGCT
ATGAGAAAGCGCCACGCTTCCCGAAGGGAGAAAGGCGGACAGGTATCCGGTAAGCGGCAGGGTCGGAACA
GGAGAGCGCACGAGGGAGCTTCCAGGGGGAAACGCCTGGTATCTTTATAGTCCTGTCGGGTTTCGCCACC
TCTGACTTGAGCGTCGATTTTTGTGATGCTCGTCAGGGGGGCGGAGCCTATGGAAAAACGCCAGCAACGC
GGCCTTTTTACGGTTCCTGGCCTTTTGCTGGCCTTTTGCTCACATGTTCTTTCCTGCGTTATCCCCTGAT
TCTGTGGATAACCGTATTACCGCCTTTGAGTGAGCTGATACCGCTCGCCGCAGCCGAACGACCGAGCGCA
GCGAGTCAGTGAGCGAGGAAGCGGAAGAGCGCCCAATACGCAAACCGCCTCTCCCCGCGCGTTGGCCGAT
TCATTAATGCAGCTGGCACGACAGGTTTCCCGACTGGAAAGCGGGCAGTGAGCGCAACGCAATTAATGTG
AGTTAGCTCACTCATTAGGCACCCCAGGCTTTACACTTTATGCTTCCGGCTCGTATGTTGTGTGGAATTG
TGAGCGGATAACAATTTCACACAGGAAACAGCTATGACCATGATTACGCCAAGCGCGCAATTAACCCTCA
CTAAAGGGAACAAAAGCTGGAGCTGCAAGCTTAATGTAGTCTTATGCAATACTCTTGTAGTCTTGCAACA
TGGTAACGATGAGTTAGCAACATGCCTTACAAGGAGAGAAAAAGCACCGTGCATGGCGATTGGTGGAAGT
AAGGTGGTACGATCGTGCCTTATTAGGAAGGCAACAGACGGGTCTGACATGGATTGGACGAACCACTGAA
TTGCCGCATTGCAGAGATATTGTATTTAAGTGCCTAGCTCGATACATAAACGGGTCTCTCTGGTTAGACC
AGATCTGAGCCTGGGAGCTCTCTGGCTAACTAGGGAACCCACTGCTTAAGCCTCAATAAAGCTTGCCTTG
AGTGCTTCAAGTAGTGTGTGCCCGTCTGTTGTGTGACTCTGGTAACTAGAGATCCCTCAGACCCTTTTAG
TCAGTGTGGAAAATCTCTAGCAGTGGCGCCCGAACAGGGACTTGAAAGCGAAAGGGAAACCAGAGGAGCT
CTCTCGACGCAGGACTCGGCTTGCTGAAGCGCGCACGGCAAGAGGCGAGGGGCGGCGACTGGTGAGTACG
CCAAAAATTTTGACTAGCGGAGGCTAGAAGGAGAGAGATGGGTGCGAGAGCGTCAGTATTAAGCGGGGGA
GAATTAGATCGCGATGGGAAAAAATTCGGTTAAGGCCAGGGGGAAAGAAAAAATATAAATTAAAACATAT
AGTATGGGCAAGCAGGGAGCTAGAACGATTCGCAGTTAATCCTGGCCTGTTAGAAACATCAGAAGGCTGT
AGACAAATACTGGGACAGCTACAACCATCCCTTCAGACAGGATCAGAAGAACTTAGATCATTATATAATA
CAGTAGCAACCCTCTATTGTGTGCATCAAAGGATAGAGATAAAAGACACCAAGGAAGCTTTAGACAAGAT
AGAGGAAGAGCAAAACAAAAGTAAGACCACCGCACAGCAAGCGGCCGCTGATCTTCAGACCTGGAGGAGG
AGATATGAGGGACAATTGGAGAAGTGAATTATATAAATATAAAGTAGTAAAAATTGAACCATTAGGAGTA
GCACCCACCAAGGCAAAGAGAAGAGTGGTGCAGAGAGAAAAAAGAGCAGTGGGAATAGGAGCTTTGTTCC
TTGGGTTCTTGGGAGCAGCAGGAAGCACTATGGGCGCAGCGTCAATGACGCTGACGGTACAGGCCAGACA
ATTATTGTCTGGTATAGTGCAGCAGCAGAACAATTTGCTGAGGGCTATTGAGGCGCAACAGCATCTGTTG
CAACTCACAGTCTGGGGCATCAAGCAGCTCCAGGCAAGAATCCTGGCTGTGGAAAGATACCTAAAGGATC
AACAGCTCCTGGGGATTTGGGGTTGCTCTGGAAAACTCATTTGCACCACTGCTGTGCCTTGGAATGCTAG
TTGGAGTAATAAATCTCTGGAACAGATTTGGAATCACACGACCTGGATGGAGTGGGACAGAGAAATTAAC
AATTACACAAGCTTAATACACTCCTTAATTGAAGAATCGCAAAACCAGCAAGAAAAGAATGAACAAGAAT
TATTGGAATTAGATAAATGGGCAAGTTTGTGGAATTGGTTTAACATAACAAATTGGCTGTGGTATATAAA
ATTATTCATAATGATAGTAGGAGGCTTGGTAGGTTTAAGAATAGTTTTTGCTGTACTTTCTATAGTGAAT
AGAGTTAGGCAGGGATATTCACCATTATCGTTTCAGACCCACCTCCCAACCCCGAGGGGACCCGACAGGC
CCGAAGGAATAGAAGAAGAAGGTGGAGAGAGAGACAGAGACAGATCCATTCGATTAGTGAACGGATCTCG
ACGGTATCGATCACGAGACTAGTATCGAGCGGCCGCCCCCTTCACCGAGGGCCTATTTCCCATGATTCCT
TCATATTTGCATATACGATACAAGGCTGTTAGAGAGATAATTGGAATTAATTTGACTGTAAACACAAAGA
TATTAGTACAAAATACGTGACGTAGAAAGTAATAATTTCTTGGGTAGTTTGCAGTTTTAAAATTATGTTT
TAAAATGGACTATCATATGCTTACCGTAACTTGAAAGTATTTCGATTTCTTGGCTTTATATATCTTGTGG
AAAGGACGAAACACCGGGTCTTCGAGAAGACCTGTTTTAGAGCTAGAAATAGCAAGTTAAAATAAGGCTA
GTCCGTTATCAACTTGAAAAAGTGGCACCGAGTCGGTGCTTTTTTTAATTCTCGACCTCGAGACAAATGG
CAGTATTCATCCACAATTTTAAAAGAAAAGGGGGGATTGGGGGGTACAGTGCAGGGGAAAGAATAGTAGA
CATAATAGCAACAGACATACAAACTAAAGAATTACAAAAACAAATTACAAAAATTCAAAATTTTCGGGTT
TATTACAGGGACAGCAGAGATCCACTTTGGCCGCGGCTCGAGGCGATAAGCTTTGCAAAGATGGATAAAG
TTTTAAACAGAGAGGAATCTTTGCAGCTAATGGACCTTCTAGGTCTTGAAAGGAGTGGGAATTGGCTCCG
GTGCCCGTCAGTGGGCAGAGCGCACATCGCCCACAGTCCCCGAGAAGTTGGGGGGAGGGGTCGGCAATTG
AACCGGTGCCTAGAGAAGGTGGCGCGGGGTAAACTGGGAAAGTGATGTCGTGTACTGGCTCCGCCTTTTT
CCCGAGGGTGGGGGAGAACCGTATATAAGTGCAGTAGTCGCCGTGAACGTTCTTTTTCGCAACGGGTTTG
CCGCCAGAACACAGGTAAGTGCCGTGTGTGGTTCCCGCGGGCCTGGCCTCTTTACGGGTTATGGCCCTTG
CGTGCCTTGAATTACTTCCACCTGGCT
