>Addgene plasmid #158339 | pLKO_S.V5.HA_NGFR | depositor partial sequence | sequence record 305547 | Tagged NGFR
ATGGGGGCAGGTGCCACCGGCCGCGCCATGGACGGGCCGCGCCTGCTGCTGTTGCTGCTTCTGGGGGTGT
CCCTTGGAGGTGCCAAGGAGGCATGCAAGGAGACCGCCGCCGCCAAGTTCGAGAGGCAGCACATGGACAG
CGGAGGAGGCGGGGGAGGGGGCAAACCAATTCCAAACCCACTGCTGGGACTGGATTCCACAGGAGGAGGC
GGGGGAGGGTACCCATACGATGTGCCAGATTACGCTCCCACAGGCCTGTACACACACAGCGGTGAGTGCT
GCAAAGCCTGCAACCTGGGCGAGGGTGTGGCCCAGCCTTGTGGAGCCAACCAGACCGTGTGTGAGCCCTG
CCTGGACAGCGTGACGTTCTCCGACGTGGTGAGCGCGACCGAGCCGTGCAAGCCGTGCACCGAGTGCGTG
GGGCTCCAGAGCATGTCGGCGCCGTGCGTGGAGGCCGACGACGCCGTGTGCCGCTGCGCCTACGGCTACT
ACCAGGATGAGACGACTGGGCGCTGCGAGGCGTGCCGCGTGTGCGAGGCGGGCTCGGGCCTCGTGTTCTC
CTGCCAGGACAAGCAGAACACCGTGTGCGAGGAGTGCCCCGACGGCACGTATTCCGACGAGGCCAACCAC
GTGGACCCGTGCCTGCCCTGCACCGTGTGCGAGGACACCGAGCGCCAGCTCCGCGAGTGCACACGCTGGG
CCGACGCCGAGTGCGAGGAGATCCCTGGCCGTTGGATTACACGGTCCACACCCCCAGAGGGCTCGGACAG
CACAGCCCCCAGCACCCAGGAGCCTGAGGCACCTCCAGAACAAGACCTCATAGCCAGCACGGTGGCAGGT
GTGGTGACCACAGTGATGGGCAGCTCCCAGCCCGTGGTGACCCGAGGCACCACCGACAACCTCATCCCTG
TCTATTGCTCCATCCTGGCTGCTGTGGTTGTGGGCCTTGTGGCCTACATAGCCTTCAAGAGGTGGAACAG
GGGTATCCTCTAG
